Addgene plasmid #14742: human K8
Depositing lab: M Bishr Omary. Depositing organization: Stanford University. Publication: Keratin 8 phosphorylation by p38 kinase regulates cellular keratin filament reorganization: modulation by a keratin 1-like disease causing mutation. Ku NO, Azhar S, Omary MB. J Biol Chem. 2002 Mar 29. 277(13):10775-82. 10.1074/jbc.M107623200 PubMed 11788583.
Backbone
  Vector backbone: pMRB101
  Vector type: Mammalian Expression
Growth in bacteria
  Bacterial resistance: Ampicillin, 100 μg/mL
  Growth temperature: 37°C
  Growth strain: DH5alpha
  Copy number: High Copy
Gene/Insert
  Gene/Insert name: Keratin 8 (alt name: KRT8)
  Species: H. sapiens (human)
  Entrez Gene: KRT8 (a.k.a. CARD2, CK-8, CK8, CYK8, K2C8, K8, KO)
  Cloning method: Restriction Enzyme; 5′ cloning site EcoRI (destroyed during cloning)
  Sequencing primers: 5′ pMRB101-F
Terms and licenses: Academic/Nonprofit Terms; Industry Terms: Not Available to Industry
Depositor comments: Cloning information may not be accurate. The plasmid was used for transfection by the Omary lab. For example, see Ku et al 2002 JBC 277:10775, Ku et al 1998 EMBO 17:1892.
How to cite: human K8 was a gift from M Bishr Omary (Addgene plasmid # 14742 ; http://n2t.net/addgene:14742 ; RRID:Addgene_14742)
