[The description below was written by a language model from this plasmid's Addgene catalogue record.]
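Description:
human K8 is a mammalian expression plasmid built on the pMRB101 backbone and carrying the human keratin 8 gene (KRT8, also known as CK8 or K2C8). Keratin 8 is a type II intermediate filament protein of simple epithelia that normally pairs with a type I partner such as keratin 18 to form cytoplasmic filaments. The plasmid is propagated in E. coli as a high-copy construct under ampicillin selection. The record does not state the promoter driving expression in mammalian cells, the origin of replication, any mammalian selection marker, or any epitope tag or reporter fused to the insert, and no feature table is available to fill in these details.

The insert was introduced by restriction enzyme cloning, with an EcoRI site at the 5′ junction that was destroyed in the process; the 3′ site is not given. The depositor cautions that the cloning information may not be accurate, so the junction details should be treated as provisional and confirmed by sequencing, for which a backbone-specific forward primer is listed. No mutation is noted in the record, so the insert appears to be the wild-type keratin 8 sequence, although this is not explicitly stated.

According to the depositor comments, the plasmid was used for transfection of cultured cells. The associated publication examined keratin 8 phosphorylation by p38 kinase and its role in keratin filament reorganization, including how a disease-associated keratin mutation modulates this. The construct is therefore suited to ectopic expression of human K8 for studying filament assembly, phosphorylation and reorganization.
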