>Addgene plasmid #14742 | human K8 | addgene partial sequence | sequence record 21266 | pMRB101-F 5'-aagatgcaggcagctgagtt-3'
CTGTTAACGGTGGAGGGCAGTGTAGTCTGAGCAGTACTCGTTGCTGCCGCGCGCGCCACCAGACATAATA
GCTGACAGACTAACAGACTGTTCCTTTCCATGGGTCTTTTCTGCAGTCACCGTCCTTGACACGAAGCTAA
TTCGGGGGTTCGGCCCGCCTGCCTCCACTCCTGCCTCCACCATGTCCATCAGGGTGACCCAGAAGTCCTA
CAAGGTGTCCACCTCTGGCCCCCGGGCCTTCAGCAGCCGCTCCTACACGAGTGGGCCCGGTTCCCGCATC
AGCTCCTCGAGCTTCTCCCGAGTGGGCAGCAGCAACTTTCGCGGTGGCCTGGGCGGCGGCTATGGTGGGG
CCAGCGGCATGGGAGGCATCACCGCAGTTACGGTCAACCAGAGCCTGCTGAGCCCCCTTGTCCTGGAGGT
GGACCCCAACATCCAGGCCGTGCGCACCCAGGAGAAGGAGCAGATCAAGACCCTCAACAACAAGTTTGCC
TCCTTCATAGACAAGGTACGGTTCCTGGAGCAGCAGAACAAGATGCTGGAGACCAAGTGGAGCCTCCTGC
AGCAGCAGAAGACGGCTCGAAGCAACATGGACAACATGTTCGAGAGCTACATCAACAACCTTAGGCGGCA
GCTGGAAACTCTGGGCC
